>Addgene plasmid #106906 | (PM-S608E)FLAG-Cep215-FL | addgene full sequence | sequence record 204100 | Addgene NGS Result
GATCTCCCGATCCCCTATGGTGCACTCTCAGTACAATCTGCTCTGATGCCGCATAGTTAAGCCAGTATCT
GCTCCCTGCTTGTGTGTTGGAGGTCGCTGAGTAGTGCGCGAGCAAAATTTAAGCTACAACAAGGCAAGGC
TTGACCGACAATTGCATGAAGAATCTGCTTAGGGTTAGGCGTTTTGCGCTGCTTCGCGATGTACGGGCCA
GATATACGCGTTGACATTGATTATTGACTAGTTATTAATAGTAATCAATTACGGGGTCATTAGTTCATAG
CCCATATATGGAGTTCCGCGTTACATAACTTACGGTAAATGGCCCGCCTGGCTGACCGCCCAACGACCCC
CGCCCATTGACGTCAATAATGACGTATGTTCCCATAGTAACGCCAATAGGGACTTTCCATTGACGTCAAT
GGGTGGAGTATTTACGGTAAACTGCCCACTTGGCAGTACATCAAGTGTATCATATGCCAAGTACGCCCCC
TATTGACGTCAATGACGGTAAATGGCCCGCCTGGCATTATGCCCAGTACATGACCTTATGGGACTTTCCT
ACTTGGCAGTACATCTACGTATTAGTCATCGCTATTACCATGGTGATGCGGTTTTGGCAGTACATCAATG
GGCGTGGATAGCGGTTTGACTCACGGGGATTTCCAAGTCTCCACCCCATTGACGTCAATGGGAGTTTGTT
TTGGCACCAAAATCAACGGGACTTTCCAAAATGTCGTAACAACTCCGCCCCATTGACGCAAATGGGCGGT
AGGCGTGTACGGTGGGAGGTCTATATAAGCAGAGCTCTCTGGCTAACTAGAGAACCCACTGCTTACTGGC
TTATCGAAATTAATACGACTCACTATAGGGAGACCCAAGCTTGCCACCATGGATTACAAGGATGACGACG
ATAAGGATTACAAGGATGACGACGATAAGGATTACAAGGATGACGACGATAAGGGATCTATGGACTCGGG
GATGGAAGAGGAAGGCGCCCTGCCTGGGACCCTCAGCGGTTGCAGTGGCCTTCACCCTGTTCTGCCAAGT
GACCTGGATGTCATCAGTGACACTTCTGGCTTGGGAAATGGAGTGCTCCCAAGCATGTCAGAAGAAAAGG
TTTCTCCCACCAGAGCCCGGAACATGAAGGACTTTGAAAACCAAATCACTGAGCTGAAGAAGGAGAACTT
CAATCTAAAGCTCCGGATCTACTTCCTGGAGGAGAGAATCCAGCAGGAGTTTGCTGGCCCCACCGAGCAC
ATCTACAAGACGAACATTGAACTCAAGGTGGAAGTGGAAAGTCTGAAGCGCGAGCTCCAGGAGAAAGATC
AGTTGCTCGTCAAAGCCTCCAAAGCGGTGGAGAGCCTAGCAGAACGGGGTGGTTCTGAAGTCCAGCGGGT
GAAAGAAGATGCAAGGAAGAAGGTGCAGCAGGTGGAAGACCTCCTAACGAAAAGGATACATCTTCTAGAA
GAAGATGTGAAAGCCGCCCAGGCAGAACTGGAGAAGGCCTTTGCGGGGACAGAAACAGAGAAGGCTCTTC
GGCTCAGCTTAGAAAGCAAGCTCTCGGCGATGAAGAAGATGCAGGAGGGGGACCTGGAGATGACTCTGGC
TCTGGAAGAGAAGGACAGACTGATTGAGGAGTTGAAGCTGTCTTTGAAGAGCAAAGAAGCTTTAATTCAG
TGCCTTAAAGAGGAAAAATCTCAGATGGCATCTCCTGACGAGAACGTGTCATCTGGAGAACTCCGAGGAC
TTTCTGCCACTCTGAGGGAAGAAAAAGAGAGAGACGCTGAGGAATGGCAGAAGGAGAGAAACCACTTTGA
AGAGAGGATCCAGGCACTTCAGGAGGACCTGAGAGAGAAGGAAAGAGAAATTGCTACAGAGAAGAAAAAT
AACTTAAAGAGTTATAAAGCCATTCAGGGTCTAACCATGGCATTAAAATCAAAGGAAAGAGAGGTTGAAG
AACTTGATTCCAAAATCAAAGAGGTCACTACGGACTCCACCAAAGGCAGAGAGGATCCCTTAAAAACCCA
GATCCCCAGATTCCAGCTAAGAGAGGGGTCTGAGGACTGTGAAGCTGCGCTGGTAGAGAAGGAAGCCCTA
TTGGCCAAGCTACACTCAGAAAATGTCACAAAGAGCACTGAGAACCATAGGTTGCTCAGGAATGTTAAAA
AGGTCACCCAGGAGTTGAATGACTTGAAGAAGGAGAAGTTGAGACTAGAGCAGGCCCTGGAGGAAGCCCA
CCAAGAGGGGAACAGAGGAGCCCGAACCATTCACGACCTTAGAAATGAAGTTGAGAAACTACGCAAGGAA
GTGAGTGAGAGAGAGAAGGCTGTGGAAAAACATTACAAGAGTCTTCCAGGTGAAAGCAAGACAAAGTTTC
ATACTCAAGAACAAGTGGTCAGAAGTCTGACAGGCAGTGGCAGTCAGGAGGACCTGCTGCTTCAGAAATC
CAATGAAAAAGATTTGGAAGCAATACAGCAGAACTGCTATTTAATGACTGCAGAGGAGCTCAAGTTTGGG
AGCGATGGCTTAATAACAGAAAAGTGTTCTCAGCAGTCACCAGACAGCAAACTCATCTTCTCCAAGGAAA
AGCAACAATCAGAGTATGAAGGGCTGACTGGGGACTTAAAAGCAGAACAGAACATCTATGCCCATCTGGC
AAAGACTCAGGACACAGACAGTGTCAGCAACCTGCAGGCTGAGCTGAAAGAGGTCCTTGCCCTTCGGAAG
CAGCTGGAGCAGGATGTTCTTGCCTACCGGAACCTGCAGAAGGCCCTGCAGGAGCAGCTCGAGGAGATTC
GGAGTCGAGAAGAAGAGCCGTTTTCATTTTATAGCGATCAAACATCGTATCTGAGTATTTGCCTTGAAGA
GCACAATCAGTTCCAATTGGAGCATTTTTCTCAAGAAGAACTCAAGAAAAAGGTCAGTGACCTCATACAG
CTTGTGAAGGACCTGCACACAGACAACCAGCACCTGAAGAAAACCATTTTTGATCTCTCTTCTGTGGGTT
TCCAGGGAAGTGACAGACTTGAGTTAACAAAACAAGAAGAGCTTGTGGCTAGCAAGGAGGATGAGGACAC
ACTCAAATTTGAAGCGGACGTTGAGACTCCTTTCCAGAGTGACCAGCATTTGGAGCAAAGTCGTGAGATC
ATGGAGGACTATGCTGAGGGTGGCTGCAAAAGTGGATATGGAAGGCACATGGATTCCAATATTTTAGGTC
ATGATGGGGCCCAAACTCCTGGTGCCTCTGAAGAGCACACCCTAGAAGATGAGCTCCTGGGCCTGCTTGC
CACTCTCTTCAGTAAGAAGGCCACACCGTTGCTGGAATCCAGGCCAGATCTTCTGAAAGCACTCGGTGCC
CTACTTTTGGAACGCATATGCTTGGCAGAGCAGGGTCGTCCTGGAGATCACCTTGATAGTAAAACTGAGA
AGGCACTTCAGCAAGTAGCTGTTCAGTTGAGAGATGAACTTGGCCATTCCTTCCCTGCCAACTCGTTCTC
CAAGTCATACAATGAAGTCAAGTCAATGTGGGGAAATTGGCTGGTAAAGACAGGAGACGAAGACACGGTG
GAGCTGAAGAGTGTTTCAGTGCAGACCATGGCCATAGAGGACACCCCGCATGGATTCAAACCTCAAAGCA
AGAGAGATGCTTGGGCAGAGAAACAAGAAGAGGCCATTTTCAGCACTGAGCTTGAGTCAGAGGCGTTGGG
TGAGATGCCAGGGCAACAGGCCACTCACCTCTCATTCCCCAGTGCCATCAACCCGGATGCCGAGAAGACG
GGCTTGTTGATCCAATTAAAGACACCTGAGTTATTGGAAAATTTATATAATCTTCCTGCTTCGCCAGAGG
TGGTGGTGGCTCAACTCCAAGGCCAGGTTCTAGAGCTGCAGAGGGAGCTGAAAGAATTCAAAACCCGCAA
CAAGCAACTCCATGAGAAGCTAATTCTGGCAGAGGCAATGATGGAGGGGCTGCCGGTGCCCAACTCTGCG
CTGGTGAATGTGCCTGCAGCCCAGGCTGTTGTGAGAACAGCCTTCCAGGACAACCCAGGCGAGCAAGAAG
GACCTGAAACCACACAGTCTGCTGGGAGAGACAAGGACATGGACAGTGACCAATATACAAGCTTTGAGAT
CGATTCTGAAATCTGTCCACCTGATGACCTTGCCTTATTACCAGCATGCAAAGAGAATCTTGAAGACCTC
CTAGGCCCATCCTCCATAGCCACTTACCTGGATTCCAAGAGTCAGCTCTCTGTTAAAGTCAGCGTGAATG
GAACTGACCAGTCTGAGAATATCAATATCCCTGATGACACAGAAGACTTAAAACAGAAAATCCACGACTT
GCAAACCGAGCTGGAAGGCTACCGGAACATCATTGTCCAGCTACTGAAGCACTCTCAGTGCAGTGAGGCT
ATTATCACAGTTTTGTGTGGGACAGAAGGGGCCCAAGATGGCTTGAACAAGCCTAAGGGCCATATTGATG
AGGAAGAGATGACATTTTCAAGTTTGCACCAAGTACGATATGTGAAGCATATGAAAATCCTCCGTCCACT
AACCCCGGAGATGATTGATGGCAAGATGCTAGAGAGCCTCAAGCAGCAGCTGGTGGACCAGGAGCAGGAG
CTACAGAAGGAGCAGGACTTGAACTTGGAACTTTTCGGTGAAATCCATGACCTGCAGAACAAGTTCCAAG
ACCTCTCGCCATCAAGATACGATTCATTGGTTCAGTCCCAAGCGAGGGAGCTCTCCCTTCAGCGACAGCA
AATTAAGGATAGCCATGGCATCTGTGTCATTTACCGTCAACACATGAGCACCATGATCAAGGCTTTTGAG
GAGCTTCTGCAGGCCAGTGATGTGGACAGTTGCGTGGCCGAGGGCTTCCGGGAGCAGCTGACACAGTGTG
CTGGACTGCTAGAGCAACTGGAGAGGCTGTTTCTCCATGGAAAATCAGCCAGAGTGGAACCACATCCCCA
GAATGAACTGCTCAAGGGGTTAAGGACTGTGGAAGGCAACTTACCCTACCACCATCTCCTGCCTGAATCT
CCTGAGCCTTCTGCCTCCCATGCTCTGTCAGATGATGAAATGTCTGAGAAGTCCTTCCTGTCTAGAGACC
CGAAGCCAGACAGCGATACTGAGAAGTACCCAGCAATGGCGAGCCATTTTCCTCAAGACTTACTAATGGA
ACACATACAGGAAATTCGAACTTTGAGAAAGCATTTGGAAGAATCTATTAAAACAAATGAGAAGCTCCGG
AAACAGCTGGAACGGCAGGGGTCTGAGACTGACCAAGGCTCCAGAAATGTTTCTGCTTGTGGCTTAGCAC
TGCACAGCTCTCTGACGTCAGAGATACATTTCCTGAGGAAGCAGAACGAGGCCCTCAGTATGATGCTCGA
GAAGGGGTCCAAAGATAAACAGAAAGAGAGTGAAAAATTACGTGAGTCCCTGGCTAGGAAAGCTGAGAGT
CTTGAGCAACTTCAGCTAGAGTACACCAGTGTAAGGGAAGAAAATGAAAGGTTACAGAGAGACATCATTG
AGAAGGAGAGACACAACCAGGAGCTGACTGAGGAGGTCTGCAGCAGCCGCCAGGAACTGAGCAGGGTGCA
GGAAGAGGCGAAGTCAAGACAGCAGCTGCTCTCACAGAAGGACAAGCTGCTTCAGTCCCTCCAAATGGAG
CTCAAGGTGTATGAGAAACTGGCCGAGGAACATCCGAGGCTACAGCAAGATGGCAGCAAATGTCCTGAGG
CCAGCGACAATTCATTTGATCTATTTGAATCCACCCAGGCAATGGCACCTAAATCAGCTTCTGAGACTCC
TCTGCTCTCAGGAACTGATGTTGACTCGCTCTCCTGTGACAGTACCAGTTCTGCCACCAGCCCTACTAGC
ATGCCCTGCCTGGTTGCTGGCCACCACATGTGGGCCAGCAAGAGTGGCCACCATATGCTGGGCCTGATTG
AGGACTATGATGCCCTCTATAAGCAGATCAGCTGGGGCCAGACACTGCTTGCCAAGATGGATGTTCAAAC
CCAAGAGGCTCTGAGCCCCACAAGTCACAAGCTGGGACCAAAGGGTTCTTCATCCGTGCCTCTGAGCAAG
TTTCTTTCCAGTATGAACACAGCCAAGCTGGTCCTGGAAAAAGCATCCAGGTTGCTGAAGCTCTTCTGGA
GGGTCTCAGTCCCCACCAACGGCCAGTGTTCCCTTCACTGTGAGCAGATTGGAGAAATGAAGGCAGAGAA
CACGAAACTACACAAAAAATTGTTTGAACAAGAAAAGAAGCTGCAGAACACAGCAAAACTATTGCAGCAG
AGCAAGCACCAGGAGAAAGTCATCTTTGATCAGTTGGTCATCACCCACCAAGTCCTTCGGAAGGCCAGGG
GAAACCTGGAGCTCAGGCCTGGGGCCACCCGTCCAGGAGCATCCAGTCCCAGCAGACCGGGCTCATGAGC
GGCCGCTCGAGCATGCATCTAGAGGGCCCTATTCTATAGTGTCACCTAAATGCTAGAGCTCGCTGATCAG
CCTCGACTGTGCCTTCTAGTTGCCAGCCATCTGTTGTTTGCCCCTCCCCCGTGCCTTCCTTGACCCTGGA
AGGTGCCACTCCCACTGTCCTTTCCTAATAAAATGAGGAAATTGCATCGCATTGTCTGAGTAGGTGTCAT
TCTATTCTGGGGGGTGGGGTGGGGCAGGACAGCAAGGGGGAGGATTGGGAAGACAATAGCAGGCATGCTG
GGGATGCGGTGGGCTCTATGGCTTCTGAGGCGGAAAGAACCAGCTGGGGCTCTAGGGGGTATCCCC
[124 nt withheld, positions 6787-6910]
C
[91 nt withheld, positions 6912-7002]
A
[49 nt withheld, positions 7004-7052]
CCTTTGACGTTGGAGTCCACGTTCTTT
[37 nt withheld, positions 7080-7116]
ACCCTATCTCGGTCTATTCTTTTGATTTATAAGGGATTTTGCCGATTTCGGCCTATTGGTTAAAAAATGA
GCTGATTTAACAAAAATTTAACGCGAATTAATTCTGTGGAATGTGTGTCAGTTAGGGTGTGGAAAGTCCC
CAGGCTCCCCAGCAGGCAGAAGTATGCAAAGCATGCATCTCAATTAGTCAGCAACCAGGTGTGGAAAGTC
CCCAGGCTCCCCAGCAGGCAGAAGTATGCAAAGCATGCATCTCAATTAGTCAGCAACCATAGTCCCGCCC
CTAACTCCGCCCATCCCGCCCCTAACTCCGCCCAGTTCCGCCCATTCTCCGCCCCATGGCTGACTAATTT
TTTTTATTTATGCAGAGGCCGAGGCCGCCTCTGCCTCTGAGCTATTCCAGAAGTAGTGAGGAGGCTTTTT
TGGAGGCCTAGGCTTTTGCAAAAAGCTCCCGGGAGCTTGTATATCCATTTTCGGATCTGATCAAGAGACA
GGATGAGGATCGTTTCGCATGATTGAACAAGATGGATTGCACGCAGGTTCTCCGGCCGCTTGGGTGGAGA
GGCTATTCGGCTATGACTGGGCACAACAGACAATCGGCTGCTCTGATGCCGCCGTGTTCCGGCTGTCAGC
GCAGGGGCGCCCGGTTCTTTTTGTCAAGACCGACCTGTCCGGTGCCCTGAATGAACTGCAGGACGAGGCA
GCGCGGCTATCGTGGCTGGCCACGACGGGCGTTCCTTGCGCAGCTGTGCTCGACGTTGTCACTGAAGCGG
GAAGGGACTGGCTGCTATTGGGCGAAGTGCCGGGGCAGGATCTCCTGTCATCTCACCTTGCTCCTGCCGA
GAAAGTATCCATCATGGCTGATGCAATGCGGCGGCTGCATACGCTTGATCCGGCTACCTGCCCATTCGAC
CACCAAGCGAAACATCGCATCGAGCGAGCACGTACTCGGATGGAAGCCGGTCTTGTCGATCAGGATGATC
TGGACGAAGAGCATCAGGGGCTCGCGCCAGCCGAACTGTTCGCCAGGCTCAAGGCGCGCATGCCCGACGG
CGAGGATCTCGTCGTGACCCATGGCGATGCCTGCTTGCCGAATATCATGGTGGAAAATGGCCGCTTTTCT
GGATTCATCGACTGTGGCCGGCTGGGTGTGGCGGACCGCTATCAGGACATAGCGTTGGCTACCCGTGATA
TTGCTGAAGAGCTTGGCGGCGAATGGGCTGACCGCTTCCTCGTGCTTTACGGTATCGCCGCTCCCGATTC
GCAGCGCATCGCCTTCTATCGCCTTCTTGACGAGTTCTTCTGAGCGGGACTCTGGGGTTCGAAATGACCG
ACCAAGCGACGCCCAACCTGCCATCACGAGATTTCGATTCCACCGCCGCCTTCTATGAAAGGTTGGGCTT
CGGAATCGTTTTCCGGGACGCCGGCTGGATGATCCTCCAGCGCGGGGATCTCATGCTGGAGTTCTTCGCC
CACCCCAACTTGTTTATTGCAGCTTATAATGGTTACAAATAAAGCAATAGCATCACAAATTTCACAAATA
AAGCATTTTTTTCACTGCATTCTAGTTGTGGTTTGTCCAAACTCATCAATGTATCTTATCATGTCTGTAT
ACCGTCGACCTCTAGCTAGAGCTTGGCGTAATCATGGTCATAGCTGTTTCCTGTGTGAAATTGTTATCCG
CTCACAATTCCACACAACATACGAGCCGGAAGCATAAAGTGTAAAGCCTGGGGTGCCTAATGAGTGAGCT
AACTCACATTAATTGCGTTGCGCTCACTGCCCGCTTTCCAGTCGGGAAACCTGTCGTGCCAGCTGCATTA
ATGAATCGGCCAACGCGCGGGGAGAGGCGGTTTGCGTATTGGGCGCTCTTCCGCTTCCTCGCTCACTGAC
TCGCTGCGCTCGGTCGTTCGGCTGCGGCGAGCGGTATCAGCTCACTCAAAGGCGGTAATACGGTTATCCA
CAGAATCAGGGGATAACGCAGGAAAGAACATGTGAGCAAAAGGCCAGCAAAAGGCCAGGAACCGTAAAAA
GGCCGCGTTGCTGGCGTTTTTCCATAGGCTCCGCCCCCCTGACGAGCATCACAAAAATCGACGCTCAAGT
CAGAGGTGGCGAAACCCGACAGGACTATAAAGATACCAGGCGTTTCCCCCTGGAAGCTCCCTCGTGCGCT
CTCCTGTTCCGACCCTGCCGCTTACCGGATACCTGTCCGCCTTTCTCCCTTCGGGAAGCGTGGCGCTTTC
TCATAGCTCACGCTGTAGGTATCTCAGTTCGGTGTAGGTCGTTCGCTCCAAGCTGGGCTGTGTGCACGAA
CCCCCCGTTCAGCCCGACCGCTGCGCCTTATCCGGTAACTATCGTCTTGAGTCCAACCCGGTAAGACACG
ACTTATCGCCACTGGCAGCAGCCACTGGTAACAGGATTAGCAGAGCGAGGTATGTAGGCGGTGCTACAGA
GTTCTTGAAGTGGTGGCCTAACTACGGCTACACTAGAAGAACAGTATTTGGTATCTGCGCTCTGCTGAAG
CCAGTTACCTTCGGAAAAAGAGTTGGTAGCTCTTGATCCGGCAAACAAACCACCGCTGGTAGCGGTGGTT
TTTTTGTTTGCAAGCAGCAGATTACGCGCAGAAAAAAAGGATCTCAAGAAGATCCTTTGATCTTTTCTAC
GGGGTCTGACGCTCAGTGGAACGAAAACTCACGTTAAGGGATTTTGGTCATGAGATTATCAAAAAGGATC
TTCACCTAGATCCTTTTAAATTAAAAATGAAGTTTTAAATCAATCTAAAGTATATATGAGTAAACTTGGT
CTGACAGTTACCAATGCTTAATCAGTGAGGCACCTATCTCAGCGATCTGTCTATTTCGTTCATCCATAGT
TGCCTGACTCCCCGTCGTGTAGATAACTACGATACGGGAGGGCTTACCATCTGGCCCCAGTGCTGCAATG
ATACCGCGAGACCCACGCTCACCGGCTCCAGATTTATCAGCAATAAACCAGCCAGCCGGAAGGGCCGAGC
GCAGAAGTGGTCCTGCAACTTTATCCGCCTCCATCCAGTCTATTAATTGTTGCCGGGAAGCTAGAGTAAG
TAGTTCGCCAGTTAATAGTTTGCGCAACGTTGTTGCCATTGCTACAGGCATCGTGGTGTCACGCTCGTCG
TTTGGTATGGCTTCATTCAGCTCCGGTTCCCAACGATCAAGGCGAGTTACATGATCCCCCATGTTGTGCA
AAAAAGCGGTTAGCTCCTTCGGTCCTCCGATCGTTGTCAGAAGTAAGTTGGCCGCAGTGTTATCACTCAT
GGTTATGGCAGCACTGCATAATTCTCTTACTGTCATGCCATCCGTAAGATGCTTTTCTGTGACTGGTGAG
TACTCAACCAAGTCATTCTGAGAATAGTGTATGCGGCGACCGAGTTGCTCTTGCCCGGCGTCAATACGGG
ATAATACCGCGCCACATAGCAGAACTTTAAAAGTGCTCATCATTGGAAAACGTTCTTCGGGGCGAAAACT
CTCAAGGATCTTACCGCTGTTGAGATCCAGTTCGATGTAACCCACTCGTGCACCCAACTGATCTTCAGCA
TCTTTTACTTTCACCAGCGTTTCTGGGTGAGCAAAAACAGGAAGGCAAAATGCCGCAAAAAAGGGAATAA
GGGCGACACGGAAATGTTGAATACTCATACTCTTCCTTTTTCAATATTATTGAAGCATTTATCAGGGTTA
TTGTCTCATGAGCGGATACATATTTGAATGTATTTAGAAAAATAAACAAATAGGGGTTCCGCGCACATTT
CCCCGAAAAGTGCCACCTGACGTCGACGGATCGGGA
Features (pLannotate 1.2.2; 22 found; start..end, strand, type, name):
     16..68      -  misc_feature   bom (fragment): basis of mobility region from pBR322
    223..602     +  enhancer       CMV enhancer: human cytomegalovirus immediate early enhancer
    603..806     +  promoter       CMV promoter: human cytomegalovirus (CMV) immediate early promoter
    802..835     +  LTR            5' LTR (truncated) (fragment): truncated 5' long terminal repeat (LTR) from HIV-1
    851..869     +  promoter       T7 promoter: promoter for bacteriophage T7 RNA polymerase
    940..966     +  CDS            3xFLAG (fragment): three tandem FLAG® epitope tags
    970..6435    +  CDS            Cdk5rap2: CK5P2_MOUSE - Also known as Kiaa1633. Experimental evidence at protein level: Swiss-Prot protein existence level 1. Potential regulator of CDK5 activity via its interaction with CDK5R1. Negative regulator of centriole disengagement (licensing) which maintains centriole engagement and cohesion (PubMed:20627074). Involved in regulation of mitotic spindle orientation (PubMed:20460369). Plays a role in the spindle checkpoint activation by acting as a transcriptional regulator of both BUBR1 and MAD2 promoter. Required for the recruitment of AKAP9 to centrosomes (By similarity). Plays a role in neur
   6473..6491    -  promoter       SP6 promoter: promoter for bacteriophage SP6 RNA polymerase
   6517..6741    +  polyA_signal   bGH poly(A) signal: bovine growth hormone polyadenylation signal
   6745..6766    +  promoter       SV40 promoter (fragment): SV40 enhancer and early promoter
   6787..7215    +  rep_origin     f1 ori (sequence partly withheld): f1 bacteriophage origin of replication; arrow indicates direction of (+) strand synthesis
   7229..7558    +  promoter       SV40 promoter: SV40 enhancer and early promoter
   7625..8416    +  CDS            neo: KKA2_KLEPN - Also known as kan, nptII. Experimental evidence at protein level: Swiss-Prot protein existence level 1. Resistance to kanamycin, neomycin, paromomycin, ribostamycin, butirosin and gentamicin B. From Klebsiella pneumoniae.
   8440..8598    +  CDS            ble (fragment): BLE_KLEPN - Experimental evidence at protein level: Swiss-Prot protein existence level 1. Binding protein with a strong affinity to the bleomycin family of antibiotics. Binds to CL990; an antimitotic-antibiotic compound. From Klebsiella pneumoniae.
   8593..8714    +  polyA_signal   SV40 poly(A) signal: SV40 polyadenylation signal
   8785..8807    -  protein_bind   lac operator (fragment): The lac repressor binds to the lac operator to inhibit transcription in E. coli. This inhibition can be relieved by adding lactose or isopropyl-β-D-thiogalactopyranoside (IPTG). lac repressor encoded by lacI
   8811..8841    -  promoter       lac promoter: promoter for the E. coli lac operon
   8856..8877    -  protein_bind   CAP binding site: CAP binding activates transcription in the presence of cAMP. E. coli catabolite activator protein
   8890..8982    -  CDS            lacI (fragment): lac repressor; lacI; The lac repressor binds to the lac operator to inhibit transcription in E. coli. This inhibition can be relieved by adding lactose or isopropyl-β-D-thiogalactopyranoside (IPTG).
   9165..9753    -  rep_origin     ori: high-copy-number ColE1/pMB1/pBR322/pUC origin of replication
   9924..10784   -  CDS            AmpR: β-lactamase; bla; confers resistance to ampicillin, carbenicillin, and related antibiotics
  10785..10889   -  promoter       AmpR promoter: bla
