[The description below was written by a language model from this plasmid's Addgene catalogue record and pLannotate feature annotations shown in this document.]
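Description:
(PM-S608E)FLAG-Cep215-FL is a mammalian expression plasmid built on the pcDNA3 backbone that drives full-length mouse CEP215 (also known as CDK5RAP2) carrying a serine-to-glutamic acid substitution at residue 608. The glutamate is intended to mimic constitutive phosphorylation at that site. The roughly 5.5 kb coding sequence was inserted by Gibson assembly downstream of the human cytomegalovirus immediate-early enhancer and promoter, and it is preceded by an N-terminal FLAG epitope for detection or immunoprecipitation. The annotation software matched this tag as a short fragment of a 3xFLAG element, which is consistent with the FLAG tag listed in the catalogue. Transcripts are terminated by the bovine growth hormone polyadenylation signal. T7 and SP6 phage promoters flank the insert and serve as sequencing primer sites.

In E. coli the plasmid is maintained through a high-copy ColE1/pUC-type origin and selected with ampicillin via the β-lactamase gene. An f1 origin is also present. For mammalian cells, an SV40 early promoter drives the neomycin phosphotransferase gene followed by an SV40 poly(A) signal, which would allow G418 selection of stable transfectants. The small annotated fragments (HIV-1 LTR, ble, lacI, lac promoter and operator, bom) appear to be backbone remnants or short sequence matches rather than functional parts. The sequenced record is 10,932 nt, close to the catalogue size of 10,870 bp.

CEP215 is a centrosomal protein involved in centriole engagement and cohesion and in spindle orientation. The associated study concerns regulation of centrosome function through PLK1, so the construct serves to test how phosphorylation at S608 affects CEP215 behaviour in cells.
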