Addgene plasmid #106906: (PM-S608E)FLAG-Cep215-FL
Purpose: Expresses murine phospho-mimetic CEP215 at S608
Depositing lab: Heidi Hehnly. Depositing organization: SUNY Upstate Medical University. Publication: Gravin regulates centrosome function through PLK1. Colicino EG, Garrastegui AM, Freshour J, Santra P, Post DE, Kotula L, Hehnly H. Mol Biol Cell. 2017 Dec 27. pii: mbc.E17-08-0524. doi: 10.1091/mbc.E17-08-0524. PubMed 29282278.
Backbone
  Vector backbone: pcDNA3
  Backbone size w/o insert (bp): 5400
  Total vector size (bp): 10870
  Vector type: Mammalian Expression
Growth in bacteria
  Bacterial resistance: Ampicillin, 100 μg/mL
  Growth temperature: 37°C
  Growth strain: DH5alpha
  Copy number: Unknown
Gene/Insert
  Gene/Insert name: CEP215 (alt name: CDK5RAP2)
  Species: M. musculus (mouse)
  Insert size (bp): 5470
  Mutation: changed Serine-608 to Glutamic Acid
  Entrez Gene: Cdk5rap2 (a.k.a. 2900018K03Rik, an, mKIAA1633)
  Promoter: CMV
  Tag / fusion protein: FLAG (N terminal on insert)
  Cloning method: Gibson Cloning
  Sequencing primers: 5′ T7 promoter; 3′ sp6
Terms and licenses: Academic/Nonprofit Terms; Industry Terms: Not Available to Industry
How to cite: (PM-S608E)FLAG-Cep215-FL was a gift from Heidi Hehnly (Addgene plasmid # 106906 ; http://n2t.net/addgene:106906 ; RRID:Addgene_106906)
