>Addgene plasmid #106906 | (PM-S608E)FLAG-Cep215-FL | depositor partial sequence | sequence record 201684 | CEP215
ATGGACTCGGGGATGGAAGAGGAAGGCGCCCTGCCTGGGACCCTCAGCGGTTGCAGTGGCCTTCACCCTG
TTCTGCCAAGTGACCTGGATGTCATCAGTGACACTTCTGGCTTGGGAAATGGAGTGCTCCCAAGCATGTC
AGAAGAAAAGGTTTCTCCCACCAGAGCCCGGAACATGAAGGACTTTGAAAACCAAATCACTGAGCTGAAG
AAGGAGAACTTCAATCTAAAGCTCCGGATCTACTTCCTGGAGGAGAGAATCCAGCAGGAGTTTGCTGGCC
CCACCGAGCACATCTACAAGACGAACATTGAACTCAAGGTGGAAGTGGAAAGTCTGAAGCGCGAGCTCCA
GGAGAAAGATCAGTTGCTCGTCAAAGCCTCCAAAGCGGTGGAGAGCCTAGCAGAACGGGGTGGTTCTGAA
GTCCAGCGGGTGAAAGAAGATGCAAGGAAGAAGGTGCAGCAGGTGGAAGACCTCCTAACGAAAAGGATAC
ATCTTCTAGAAGAAGATGTGAAAGCCGCCCAGGCAGAACTGGAGAAGGCCTTTGCGGGGACAGAAACAGA
GAAGGCTCTTCGGCTCAGCTTAGAAAGCAAGCTCTCGGCGATGAAGAAGATGCAGGAGGGGGACCTGGAG
ATGACTCTGGCTCTGGAAGAGAAGGACAGACTGATTGAGGAGTTGAAGCTGTCTTTGAAGAGCAAAGAAG
CTTTAATTCAGTGCCTTAAAGAGGAAAAATCTCAGATGGCATCTCCTGACGAGAACGTGTCATCTGGAGA
ACTCCGAGGACTTTCTGCCACTCTGAGGGAAGAAAAAGAGAGAGACGCTGAGGAATGGCAGAAGGAGAGA
AACCACTTTGAAGAGAGGATCCAGGCACTTCAGGAGGACCTGAGAGAGAAGGAAAGAGAAATTGCTACAG
AGAAGAAAAATAACTTAAAGAGTTATAAAGCCATTCAGGGTCTAACCATGGCATTAAAATCAAAGGAAAG
AGAGGTTGAAGAACTTGATTCCAAAATCAAAGAGGTCACTACGGACTCCACCAAAGGCAGAGAGGATCCC
TTAAAAACCCAGATCCCCAGATTCCAGCTAAGAGAGGGGTCTGAGGACTGTGAAGCTGCGCTGGTAGAGA
AGGAAGCCCTATTGGCCAAGCTACACTCAGAAAATGTCACAAAGAGCACTGAGAACCATAGGTTGCTCAG
GAATGTTAAAAAGGTCACCCAGGAGTTGAATGACTTGAAGAAGGAGAAGTTGAGACTAGAGCAGGCCCTG
GAGGAAGCCCACCAAGAGGGGAACAGAGGAGCCCGAACCATTCACGACCTTAGAAATGAAGTTGAGAAAC
TACGCAAGGAAGTGAGTGAGAGAGAGAAGGCTGTGGAAAAACATTACAAGAGTCTTCCAGGTGAAAGCAA
GACAAAGTTTCATACTCAAGAACAAGTGGTCAGAAGTCTGACAGGCAGTGGCAGTCAGGAGGACCTGCTG
CTTCAGAAATCCAATGAAAAAGATTTGGAAGCAATACAGCAGAACTGCTATTTAATGACTGCAGAGGAGC
TCAAGTTTGGGAGCGATGGCTTAATAACAGAAAAGTGTTCTCAGCAGTCACCAGACAGCAAACTCATCTT
CTCCAAGGAAAAGCAACAATCAGAGTATGAAGGGCTGACTGGGGACTTAAAAGCAGAACAGAACATCTAT
GCCCATCTGGCAAAGACTCAGGACACAGACAGTGTCAGCAACCTGCAGGCTGAGCTGAAAGAGGTCCTTG
CCCTTCGGAAGCAGCTGGAGCAGGATGTTCTTGCCTACCGGAACCTGCAGAAGGCCCTGCAGGAGCAGCT
CGAGGAGATTCGGAGTCGAGAAGAAGAGCCGTTTTCATTTTATAGCGATCAAACATCGTATCTGAGTATT
TGCCTTGAAGAGCACAATCAGTTCCAATTGGAGCATTTTTCTCAAGAAGAACTCAAGAAAAAGGTCAGTG
ACCTCATACAGCTTGTGAAGGACCTGCACACAGACAACCAGCACCTGAAGAAAACCATTTTTGATCTCTC
TTCTGTGGGTTTCCAGGGAAGTGACAGACTTGAGTTAACAAAACAAGAAGAGCTTGTGGCTAGCAAGGAG
GATGAGGACACACTCAAATTTGAAGCGGACGTTGAGACTCCTTTCCAGAGTGACCAGCATTTGGAGCAAA
GTCGTGAGATCATGGAGGACTATGCTGAGGGTGGCTGCAAAAGTGGATATGGAAGGCACATGGATTCCAA
TATTTTAGGTCATGATGGGGCCCAAACTCCTGGTGCCTCTGAAGAGCACACCCTAGAAGATGAGCTCCTG
GGCCTGCTTGCCACTCTCTTCAGTAAGAAGGCCACACCGTTGCTGGAATCCAGGCCAGATCTTCTGAAAG
CACTCGGTGCCCTACTTTTGGAACGCATATGCTTGGCAGAGCAGGGTCGTCCTGGAGATCACCTTGATAG
TAAAACTGAGAAGGCACTTCAGCAAGTAGCTGTTCAGTTGAGAGATGAACTTGGCCATTCCTTCCCTGCC
AACTCGTTCTCCAAGTCATACAATGAAGTCAAGTCAATGTGGGGAAATTGGCTGGTAAAGACAGGAGACG
AAGACACGGTGGAGCTGAAGAGTGTTTCAGTGCAGACCATGGCCATAGAGGACACCCCGCATGGATTCAA
ACCTCAAAGCAAGAGAGATGCTTGGGCAGAGAAACAAGAAGAGGCCATTTTCAGCACTGAGCTTGAGTCA
GAGGCGTTGGGTGAGATGCCAGGGCAACAGGCCACTCACCTCTCATTCCCCAGTGCCATCAACCCGGATG
CCGAGAAGACGGGCTTGTTGATCCAATTAAAGACACCTGAGTTATTGGAAAATTTATATAATCTTCCTGC
TTCGCCAGAGGTGGTGGTGGCTCAACTCCAAGGCCAGGTTCTAGAGCTGCAGAGGGAGCTGAAAGAATTC
AAAACCCGCAACAAGCAACTCCATGAGAAGCTAATTCTGGCAGAGGCAATGATGGAGGGGCTGCCGGTGC
CCAACTCTGCGCTGGTGAATGTGCCTGCAGCCCAGGCTGTTGTGAGAACAGCCTTCCAGGACAACCCAGG
CGAGCAAGAAGGACCTGAAACCACACAGTCTGCTGGGAGAGACAAGGACATGGACAGTGACCAATATACA
AGCTTTGAGATCGATTCTGAAATCTGTCCACCTGATGACCTTGCCTTATTACCAGCATGCAAAGAGAATC
TTGAAGACCTCCTAGGCCCATCCTCCATAGCCACTTACCTGGATTCCAAGAGTCAGCTCTCTGTTAAAGT
CAGCGTGAATGGAACTGACCAGTCTGAGAATATCAATATCCCTGATGACACAGAAGACTTAAAACAGAAA
ATCCACGACTTGCAAACCGAGCTGGAAGGCTACCGGAACATCATTGTCCAGCTACTGAAGCACTCTCAGT
GCAGTGAGGCTATTATCACAGTTTTGTGTGGGACAGAAGGGGCCCAAGATGGCTTGAACAAGCCT
